>Addgene plasmid #148335 | pnYC-NpM-HsNot1iso1_1833-2361-H1949D_AB | depositor full sequence | sequence record 290783 | Full Sequence
GGTATGGCAATGAAAGACGGTGAGCTGGTGATATGGGATAGTGTTCACCCTTGTTACACCGTTTTCCATG
AGCAAACTGAAACGTTTTCATCGCTCTGGAGTGAATACCACGACGATTTCCGGCAGTTTCTACACATATA
TTCGCAAGATGTGGCGTGTTACGGTGAAAACCTGGCCTATTTCCCTAAAGGGTTTATTGAGAATATGTTT
TTCGTCTCAGCCAATCCCTGGGTGAGTTTCACCAGTTTTGATTTAAACGTGGCCAATATGGACAACTTCT
TCGCCCCCGTTTTCACCATGGGCAAATATTATACGCAAGGCGACAAGGTGCTGATGCCGCTGGCGATTCA
GGTTCATCATGCCGTCTGTGATGGCTTCCATGTCGGCAGAATGCTTAATGAATTACAACAGTACTGCGAT
GAGTGGCAGGGCGGGGCGTAATTTTTTTAAGGCAGTTATTGGTGCCCTTAAACGCCTGGTGCTACGCCTG
AATAAGTGATAATAAGCGGATGAATGGCAGAAATTCGAAAGCAAATTCGACCCGGTCGTCGGTTCAGGGC
AGGGTCGTTAAATAGCCGCTTATGTCTATTGCTGGTTTACCGGTTTATTGACTACCGGAAGCAGTGTGAC
CGTGTGCTTCTCAAATGCCTGAGGCCAGTTTGCTCAGGCTCTCCCCGTGGAGGTAATAATTGACGATATG
ATCATTTATTCTGCCTCCCAGAGCCTGATAAAAACGGTTAGCGCTTCGTTAATACAGATGTAGGTGTTCC
ACAGGGTAGCCAGCAGCATCCTGCGATGCAGATCCGGAACATAATGGTGCAGGGCGCTTGTTTCGGCGTG
GGTATGGTGGCAGGCCCCGTGGCCGGGGGACTGTTGGGCGCTGCCGGCACCTGTCCTACGAGTTGCATGA
TAAAGAAGACAGTCATAAGTGCGGCGACGATAGTCATGCCCCGCGCCCACCGGAAGGAGCTACCGGACAG
CGGTGCGGACTGTTGTAACTCAGAATAAGAAATGAGGCCGCTCATGGCGTTGACTCTCAGTCATAGTATC
GTGGTATCACCGGTTGGTTCCACTCTCTGTTGCGGGCAACTTCAGCAGCACGTAGGGGACTTCCGCGTTT
CCAGACTTTACGAAACACGGAAACCGAAGACCATTCATGTTGTTGCTCAGGTCGCAGACGTTTTGCAGCA
GCAGTCGCTTCACGTTCGCTCGCGTATCGGTGATTCATTCTGCTAACCAGTAAGGCAACCCCGCCAGCCT
AGCCGGGTCCTCAACGACAGGAGCACGATCATGCGCACCCGTGGCCAGGACCCAACGCTGCCCGAGATGC
GCCGCGTGCGGCTGCTGGAGATGGCGGACGCGATGGATATGTTCTGCCAAGGGTTGGTTTGCGCATTCAC
AGTTCTCCGCAAGAATTGATTGGCTCCAATTCTTGGAGTGGTGAATCCGTTAGCGAGGTGCCGCCGGCTT
CCATTCAGGTCGAGGTGGCCCGGCTCCATGCACCGCGACGCAACGCGGGGAGGCAGACAAGGTATAGGGC
GGCGCCTACAATCCATGCCAACCCGTTCCATGTGCTCGCCGAGGCGGCATAAATCGCCGTGACGATCAGC
GGTCCAGTGATCGAAGTTAGGCTGGTAAGAGCCGCGAGCGATCCTTGAAGCTGTCCCTGATGGTCGTCAT
CTACCTGCCTGGACAGCATGGCCTGCAACGCGGGCATCCCGATGCCGCCGGAAGCGAGAAGAATCATAAT
GGGGAAGGCCATCCAGCCTCGCGTCGCGAACGCCAGCAAGACGTAGCCCAGCGCGTCGGCCGCCATGCCG
GCGATAATGGCCTGCTTCTCGCCGAAACGTTTGGTGGCGGGACCAGTGACGAAGGCTTGAGCGAGGGCGT
GCAAGATTCCGAATACCGCAAGCGACAGGCCGATCATCGTCGCGCTCCAGCGAAAGCGGTCCTCGCCGAA
AATGACCCAGAGCGCTGCCGGCACCTGTCCTACGAGTTGCATGATAAAGAAGACAGTCATAAGTGCGGCG
ACGATAGTCATGCCCCGCGCCCACCGGAAGGAGCTGACTGGGTTGAAGGCTCTCAAGGGCATCGGTCGAC
GCTCTCCCTTATGCGACTCCTGCATTAGGAAGCAGCCCAGTAGTAGGTTGAGGCCGTTGAGCACCGCCGC
CGCAAGGAATGGTGCATGCAAGGAGATGGCGCCCAACAGTCCCCCGGCCACGGGGCCTGCCACCATACCC
ACGCCGAAACAAGCGCTCATGAGCCCGAAGTGGCGAGCCCGATCTTCCCCATCGGTGATGTCGGCGATAT
AGGCGCCAGCAACCGCACCTGTGGCGCCGGTGATGCCGGCCACGATGCGTCCGGCGTAGAGGATCAGACT
AAGATCTCGATCCCGCGAAATTAATACGACTCACTATAGGGGAATTGTGAGCGGATAACAATTCCCCACT
AGTAATAATTTTGTTTAACTTTAAGAAGGAGATATACCATGGAAACTGAAGAAGGTAAACTGGTAATCTG
GATTAACGGCGATAAAGGCTATAACGGTCTCGCTGAAGTCGGTAAGAAATTCGAGAAAGATACCGGAATT
AAAGTCACCGTTGAGCATCCGGATAAACTGGAAGAGAAATTCCCACAGGTTGCGGCAACTGGCGATGGCC
CTGACATTATCTTCTGGGCACACGACCGCTTTGGTGGCTACGCTCAATCTGGCCTGTTGGCTGAAATCAC
CCCGGACAAAGCGTTCCAGGACAAGCTGTATCCGTTTACCTGGGATGCCGTACGTTACAACGGCAAGCTG
ATTGCTTACCCGATCGCTGTTGAAGCGTTATCGCTGATTTATAACAAAGACCTGCTGCCGAACCCGCCAA
AAACCTGGGAAGAGATCCCGGCGCTGGATAAAGAACTGAAAGCGAAAGGTAAGAGCGCCCTGATGTTCAA
CCTGCAAGAACCGTACTTCACCTGGCCGCTGATTGCTGCTGACGGGGGTTATGCGTTCAAGTATGAAAAC
GGCAAGTACGACATTAAAGACGTGGGCGTGGATAACGCTGGCGCGAAAGCGGGTCTGACCTTCCTGGTTG
ACCTGATTAAAAACAAACACATGAATGCAGACACCGATTACTCCATCGCAGAAGCTGCCTTTAATAAAGG
CGAAACAGCGATGACCATCAACGGCCCGTGGGCATGGTCCAACATCGACACCAGCAAAGTGAATTATGGT
GTAACGGTACTGCCGACCTTCAAGGGTCAACCATCCAAACCGTTCGTTGGCGTGCTGAGCGCAGGTATTA
ACGCCGCCAGTCCGAACAAAGAGCTGGCAAAAGAGTTCCTCGAAAACTATCTGCTGACTGATGAAGGTCT
GGAAGCGGTTAATAAAGACAAACCGCTGGGTGCCGTAGCGCTGAAGTCTTACGAGGAAGAGTTGGCGAAA
GATCCACGTATTGCCGCCACGATGGAAAACGCCCAGAAAGGTGAAATCATGCCGAACATCCCGCAGATGT
CCGCTTTCTGGTATGCCGTGCGTACTGCGGTGATCAACGCCGCCAGCGGTCGTCAGACTGTCGATGAAGC
CCTTAAAGACGCGCAGACTGGTACCGGCAGCGGCCTGGAAGTTCTGTTCCAGGGGCCCCATATGCTCGAG
CATTCTGGGATCTCTCAAGCCTCAGAGTATGATGACCCTCCAGGCCTGAGGGAGAAGGCAGAGTATCTTC
TGAGGGAATGGGTGAATCTCTACCATTCAGCAGCAGCTGGCCGCGACAGTACCAAAGCTTTCTCTGCATT
TGTTGGACAGATGCACCAGCAAGGAATACTGAAGACCGATGATCTCATAACAAGGTTCTTTCGTCTGTGT
ACTGAAATGTGTGTTGAAATCAGTTACCGTGCTCAGGCTGAGCAGCAGCACAATCCTGCTGCCAATCCCA
CCATGATCCGAGCCAAGTGCTATCACAACCTGGATGCCTTTGTTCGACTCATTGCACTGCTCGTGAAAGA
TTCAGGGGAGGCCACCAACACTGTCACAAAGATTAATCTGCTGAACAAGGTCCTTGGTATAGTAGTGGGA
GTTCTCCTTCAGGATCATGATGTTCGTCAGAGTGAATTTCAGCAACTTCCCTACCATCGAATTTTTATCA
TGCTTCTCTTGGAACTCAATGCACCTGAGCATGTGTTGGAAACCATTAATTTCCAGACACTTACAGCTTT
CTGCAATACATTCCACATCTTGAGGCCTACCAAAGCTCCTGGCTTTGTATATGCCTGGCTTGAACTGATT
TCCCATCGGATATTTATTGCAAGAATGCTGGCACATACGCCACAGCAGAAGGGGTGGCCTATGTATGCAC
AGCTACTGATTGATTTATTCAAATATTTAGCGCCTTTCCTTAGAAATGTGGAACTCACCAAACCTATGCA
AATCCTCTACAAGGGCACTTTAAGAGTGCTGCTGGTTCTTTTGCATGATTTCCCAGAGTTCCTTTGTGAT
TACCATTATGGGTTCTGTGATGTGATCCCACCTAATTGTATCCAGTTAAGAAATTTGATCCTGAGTGCCT
TTCCAAGAAACATGAGGCTCCCCGACCCATTCACTCCTAATCTAAAGGTGGACATGTTGAGTGAAATTAA
CATTGCTCCCCGGATTCTCACCAATTTCACTGGAGTAATGCCACCTCAGTTCAAAAAGGATTTGGATTCC
TATCTTAAAACTCGATCACCAGTCACTTTCCTGTCTGATCTGCGCAGCAACCTACAGGTATCCAATGAAC
CTGGGAATCGCTACAACCTCCAGCTCATCAATGCACTGGTGCTCTATGTCGGGACTCAGGCCATTGCGCA
CATCCACAACAAGGGCAGCACACCTTCAATGAGCACCATCACTCACTCAGCACACATGGATATCTTCCAG
AATTTGGCTGTGGACTTGGACACTGAGGGTCGCTATCTCTTTTTGAATGCAATTGCAAATCAGCTCCGGT
ACCCAAATAGCCACACTCACTACTTCAGTTGCACCATGCTGTACCTTTTTGCAGAGGCCAATACGGAAGC
CATCCAAGAACAGATCACAAGAGTTCTCTTGGAACGGTTGATTGTAAATAGGCCACATCCTTGGGGTCTT
CTTATTACCTTCATTGAGCTGATTAAAAACCCAGCGTTTAAGTTCTGGAACCATGAATTTGTACACTGTG
CCCCAGAAATCGAAAAGTTATTCCAGTCGGTCGCACAGTGCTGCATGTAAGGATCCTAATAGTCTAGAGC
TAGCCCTAGGAGATCCGGCTGCTAACAAAGCCCGAAAGGAAGCTGAGTTGGCTGCTGCCACCGCTGAGCA
ATAACTAGCATAACCCCTTGGGGCCTCTAAACGGGTCTTGAGGGGTTTTTTGCTGAAAGGAGGAACTATA
TCCGGATATCCCGCAAGAGGCCCGGCAGTACCGGCATAACCAAGCCTATGCCTACAGCATCCAGGGTGAC
GGTGCCGAGGATGACGATGAGCGCATTGTTAGATTTCATACACGGTGCCTGACTGCGTTAGCAATTTAAC
TGTGATAAACTACCGCATTAAAGCTTATCGATGATAAGCTGTCAAACATGAGAATTACAACTTATATCGT
ATGGGGCTGACTTCAGGTGCTACATTTGAAGAGATAAATTGCACTGAAATCAAGAAATATTTTATCTGAT
TAATAAGATGATCTTCTTGAGATCGTTTTGGTCTGCGCGTAATCTCTTGCTCTGAAAACGAAAAAACCGC
CTTGCAGGGCGGTTTTTCGAAGGTTCTCTGAGCTACCAACTCTTTGAACCGAGGTAACTGGCTTGGAGGA
GCGCAGTCACCAAAACTTGTCCTTTCAGTTTAGCCTTAACCGGCGCATGACTTCAAGACTAACTCCTCTA
AATCAATTACCAGTGGCTGCTGCCAGTGGTGCTTTTGCATGTCTTTCCGGGTTGGACTCAAGACGATAGT
TACCGGATAAGGCGCAGCGGTCGGACTGAACGGGGGGTTCGTGCATACAGTCCAGCTTGGAGCGAACTGC
CTACCCGGAACTGAGTGTCAGGCGTGGAATGAGACAAACGCGGCCATAACAGCGGAATGACACCGGTAAA
CCGAAAGGCAGGAACAGGAGAGCGCACGAGGGAGCCGCCAGGGGGAAACGCCTGGTATCTTTATAGTCCT
GTCGGGTTTCGCCACCACTGATTTGAGCGTCAGATTTCGTGATGCTTGTCAGGGGGGCGGAGCCTATGGA
AAAACGGCTTTGCCGCGGCCCTCTCACTTCCCTGTTAAGTATCTTCCTGGCATCTTCCAGGAAATCTCCG
CCCCGTTCGTAAGCCATTTCCGCTCGCCGCAGTCGAACGACCGAGCGTAGCGAGTCAGTGAGCGAGGAAG
CGGAATATATCCTGTATCACATATTCTGCTGACGCACCGGTGCAGCCTTTTTTCTCCTGCCACATGAAGC
ACTTCACTGACACCCTCATCAGTGCCAACATAGTAAGCCAGTATACACTCCCCTAGCGCTGATGTCCGGC
GGTGCTTTTGCCGTTACGCACCACCCCGTCAGTAGCTGAACAGGAGGGACAGCTGATAGAAACAGAAGCC
ACTGGAGCACCTCAAAAACACCATCATACACTAAATCAGTAAGTTGGCAGCATCACCCGACGCACTTTGC
GCCGAATAAATACCTGTGACGGAAGATCACTTCGCAGAATAAATAAATCCTGGTGTCCCTGTTGATACCG
GGAAGCCCTGGGCCAACTTTTGGCGAAAATGAGACGTTGATCGGCACGTAAGAGGTTCCAACTTTCACCA
TAATGAAATAAGATCACTACCGGGCGTATTTTTTGAGTTATCGAGATTTTCAGGAGCTAAGGAAGCTAAA
ATGGAGAAAAAAATCACTGGATATACCACCGTTGATATATCCCAATGGCATCGTAAAGAACATTTTGAGG
CATTTCAGTCAGTTGCTCAATGTACCTATAACCAGACCGTTCAGCTGGATATTACGGCCTTTTTAAAGAC
CGTAAAGAAAAATAAGCACAAGTTTTATCCGGCCTTTATTCACATTCTTGCCCGCCTGATGAATGCTCAT
CCGGAATTC
Features (pLannotate 1.2.2; 18 found; start..end, strand, type, name):
    739..834     -  CDS            resD (fragment): REDF_ECOLI - Also known as D. Protein inferred from homology: Swiss-Prot protein existence level 3. Acts as a repressor of transcription and as a site-specific resolvase that cleaves at the RfsF site. From Escherichia coli (strain K12).
    824..881     +  CDS            TcR (fragment): tetracycline efflux protein; tet; confers resistance to tetracycline
    878..971     -  CDS            TcR (fragment): tetracycline efflux protein; tet; confers resistance to tetracycline
   1475..2375    -  CDS            TcR (fragment): tetracycline efflux protein; tet; confers resistance to tetracycline
   2402..2420    +  promoter       T7 promoter: promoter for bacteriophage T7 RNA polymerase
   2421..2445    +  protein_bind   lac operator: The lac repressor binds to the lac operator to inhibit transcription in E. coli. This inhibition can be relieved by adding lactose or isopropyl-β-D-thiogalactopyranoside (IPTG). lac repressor encoded by lacI
   2460..2482    +  RBS            RBS: efficient ribosome binding site from bacteriophage T7 gene 10 (Olins and Rangwala, 1989)
   2493..3589    +  CDS            MBP (fragment): maltose binding protein from E. coli; malE (mutated); This version of the gene does not encode a signal sequence, so MBP will remain in the cytosol.
   3623..5227    +  CDS            Cnot1 (fragment): CNOT1_MOUSE - Also known as Kiaa1007. Experimental evidence at protein level: Swiss-Prot protein existence level 1. Scaffolding component of the CCR4-NOT complex which is one of the major cellular mRNA deadenylases and is linked to various cellular processes including bulk mRNA degradation, miRNA-mediated repression, translational repression during translational initiation and general transcription regulation. Additional complex functions may be a consequence of its influence on mRNA expression. Its scaffolding function implies its interaction with the catalytic complex module and diverse RNA-
   5268..5317    +  CDS            SET1 (fragment): solubility-enhancement tag derived from T7 phage gene 10B
   5325..5372    +  terminator     T7 terminator: transcription terminator for bacteriophage T7 RNA polymerase
   5395..5499    -  CDS            TcR (fragment): tetracycline efflux protein; tet; confers resistance to tetracycline
   5547..5575    -  promoter       tet promoter: E. coli promoter for tetracycline efflux protein gene
   5687..6232    +  rep_origin     p15A ori: Plasmids containing the medium-copy-number p15A origin of replication can be propagated in E. coli cells that contain a second plasmid with the ColE1 origin.
   6320..6375    +  rep_origin     RSF ori (fragment): Plasmids containing the RSF 1030 origin of replication can be propagated in E. coli cells that contain additional plasmids with compatible origins.
   6494..6637    -  mobile_element IS1 (fragment): prokaryotic transposable element IS1
   6758..6860    +  promoter       cat promoter: promoter of the E. coli cat gene encoding chloramphenicol acetyltransferase
   6861..441     +  CDS            CmR (across the origin): chloramphenicol acetyltransferase; cat; confers resistance to chloramphenicol
