[The description below was written by a language model from this plasmid's Addgene catalogue record and pLannotate feature annotations shown in this document.]
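Description:
pnYC-NpM-HsNot1iso1_1833-2361-H1949D_AB is a bacterial expression plasmid of about 7.1 kb for producing a mutant C-terminal fragment of human CNOT1 in E. coli. The catalogue lists the backbone as unknown. The annotated features nevertheless point to a pACYC184-like scaffold: a p15A origin, a chloramphenicol acetyltransferase gene with its own cat promoter, and several disrupted remnants of the tetracycline resistance gene and its promoter, which appear to be interrupted by the expression cassette and are presumably non-functional. Selection is with chloramphenicol, and the plasmid is recorded as low copy. Because p15A is compatible with ColE1-type origins, such a plasmid can be maintained alongside a second expression vector, which suits co-expression of binding partners, though the record does not state this use explicitly.

The expression cassette is driven by a T7 promoter with an adjacent lac operator, so transcription depends on T7 RNA polymerase and is inducible with IPTG. A T7 gene 10 ribosome binding site follows, and a T7 terminator closes the unit. The open reading frame begins with a cytosolic maltose-binding protein lacking its signal sequence, which serves as an N-terminal solubility and affinity tag. It is fused to residues 1833–2361 of CNOT1 isoform 1 carrying the H1949D substitution. The annotation tool matched this region to the mouse orthologue, but the catalogue identifies it as human. A short hit to a T7 gene 10-derived sequence just before the terminator is likely vector remnant rather than a functional tag. CNOT1 is the scaffold of the CCR4-NOT deadenylase complex. The associated study concerns how Nanos proteins recruit this complex, so the point mutant was presumably made for interaction studies, but the record does not describe its effect.
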