Addgene plasmid #148335: pnYC-NpM-HsNot1iso1_1833-2361-H1949D_AB
Purpose: Bacterial Expression of HsNot1iso1_1833-2361-H1949D
Depositing lab: Elisa Izaurralde. Depositing organization: Max Planck Institute for Developmental Biology. Publication: Distinct modes of recruitment of the CCR4-NOT complex by Drosophila and vertebrate Nanos. Raisch T, Bhandari D, Sabath K, Helms S, Valkov E, Weichenrieder O, Izaurralde E. EMBO J. 2016 May 2;35(9):974-90. doi: 10.15252/embj.201593634. Epub 2016 Mar 11. PubMed 26968986.
Backbone
  Vector backbone: Unknown
  Vector type: Bacterial Expression
Growth in bacteria
  Bacterial resistance: Chloramphenicol, 25 μg/mL
  Growth temperature: 37°C
  Growth strain: DH5alpha
  Copy number: Low Copy
Gene/Insert
  Gene/Insert name: HsNot1iso1_1833-2361-H1949D
  Species: H. sapiens (human)
  Entrez Gene: CNOT1 (a.k.a. AD-005, CDC39, HPE12, NOT1, NOT1H, VIBOS)
  Cloning method: Unknown
Terms and licenses: Academic/Nonprofit Terms; Industry Terms: Not Available to Industry
Depositor comments: sequence of isoform 1 given by NCBI: NM_016284.4 Plasmids from this collection were made available to the research community and donated after the lab closed. Please note that the sequence provided by the depositing laboratory may be theoretical/predicted or based on Sanger sequencing results. There may be discrepancies between sequencing results obtained by Addgene and the depositor sequence. If an Addgene verified sequence is not available, please contact before placing your order to request that our lab fully sequence the plasmid.
How to cite: pnYC-NpM-HsNot1iso1_1833-2361-H1949D_AB was a gift from Elisa Izaurralde (Addgene plasmid # 148335 ; http://n2t.net/addgene:148335 ; RRID:Addgene_148335)
